>Addgene plasmid #216936 | pST39-Mega'-deltaSJ | addgene full sequence | sequence record 445607 | Addgene NGS Result
AACGCCAGCAACGCGGCCTTTTTACGGTTCCTGGCCTTTTGCTGGCCTTTTGCTCACATGTTCTTTCCTG
CGTTATCCCCTGATTCTGTGGATAACCGTATTACCGCCTTTGAGTGAGCTGATACCGCTCGCCGCAGCCG
AACGACCGAGCGCAGCGAGTCAGTGAGCGAGGAAGCGGAAGAGCGCCTGATGCGGTATTTTCTCCTTACG
CATCTGTGCGGTATTTCACACCGCAATGGTGCACTCTCAGTACAATCTGCTCTGATGCCGCATAGTTAAG
CCAGTATACACTCCGCTATCGCTACGTGACTGGGTCATGGCTGCGCCCCGACACCCGCCAACACCCGCTG
ACGCGCCCTGACGGGCTTGTCTGCTCCCGGCATCCGCTTACAGACAAGCTGTGACCGTCTCCGGGAGCTG
CATGTGTCAGAGGTTTTCACCGTCATCACCGAAACGCGCGAGGCAGCTGCGGTAAAGCTCATCAGCGTGG
TCGTGAAGCGATTCACAGATGTCTGCCTGTTCATCCGCGTCCAGCTCGTTGAGTTTCTCCAGAAGCGTTA
ATGTCTGGCTTCTGATAAAGCGGGCCATGTTAAGGGCGGTTTTTTCCTGTTTGGTCACTGATGCCTCCGT
GTAAGGGGGATTTCTGTTCATGGGGTAATGATACCGATGAAACGAGAGAGGATGCTCACGATACGGGTTA
CTGATGATGAACATGCCCGGTTACTGGAACGTTGTGAGGGTAAACAACTGGCGGTATGGATGCGGCGGGA
CCAGAGAAAAATCACTCAGGGTCAATGCCAGCGCTTCGTTAATACAGATGTAGGTGTTGGCACCATGCAT
CGATCCCGCGAAATTAATACGACTCACTATAGGGAGACCACAACGGTTTCCCTCTAGAGATAGCTTAGCG
ATGTGAAAGAAGCTGGAGAAAACTTTCAAGAAAAAGTTTCTTCTTCAGACGATAAAGAGAAGTCAAAAAA
TAAGCGGAAAATAAAAGGCGTAAATCAGATTAAAAAAGCAACGGATATTAAAAGCTCTACTAAGATTAAA
AGTTCTAATGATATTAAATCATCTACAGATTTAAAAACAATGGGATCATAAGCGAAAGGAGAAATGAGAT
ATGTCTATTCAAAAAAGTACTAATAGTTCAAGTTTAGCAGAAGTCATTGACCGTATTTTAGATAAAGGAA
TTGTTATTGATGCTTTTGCAAGAGTTTCTGTTGTAGGAATTGAAATTTTAACGATTGAAGCGCGAGTGGT
TATTGCCAGTGTTGATACATGGTTACGCTATGCAGAAGCAGTAGGGCTTCTTCGTGACGACGTAGAAGAA
AACGGTCTTCCTGAACGTTCAAATTCAAGTGAAGGGCAGCCGCGTTTTAGTATTTAATATGAAGTGGTAT
GGAACCTTCCTTTTTTGAGGGTGGTTCCAGCTTTTAGATCTAACTATTGGAGGCTACTAAAAATGGAAAT
TAAAAAAATTATGCAAGCCGTGAACGACTTTTTCGGTGAACACGTAGCTCCTCCTCATAAAATTACCTCG
GTGGAAGCTACTGAAGATGAAGGTTGGAGAGTTATTGTTGAAGTCATTGAAGAACGAGAATATATGAAAA
AATACGCCAAAGATGAAATGCTCGGAACGTACGAGTGCTTTGTAAATAAAGAAAAAGAAGTCATTTCATT
CAAACGACTCGACGTCAGATATAGAAGCGCCATTGGCATTGAAGCATAAACGATAAGATGGCAGGAGGAA
CGTAAAAATGACCGTCTTAACAGACAAAAGGAAAAAAGGCAGTGGAGCTTTTATACAAGATGACGAGACA
AAAGAGGTTCTTTCAAGAGCGCTGAGCTATTTAAAATCCGGCTATTCCATTCATTTTACAGGTCCTGCCG
GCGGAGGCAAAACCTCTTTAGCGCGAGCGCTTGCTAAAAAGAGAAAGCGTCCTGTAATGCTGATGCACGG
GAATCACGAGCTCAACAACAAAGATTTAATTGGCGATTTTACGGGATACACGAGCAAAAAAGTAATCGAC
CAGTACGTTCGTTCTGTCTATAAAAAAGATGAACAGGTGAGTGAAAACTGGCAGGATGGCCGATTGCTTG
AAGCTGTAAAAAATGGCTATACGCTGATTTACGACGAATTTACTCGTTCTAAGCCTGCGACGAATAATAT
CTTTCTATCGATATTAGAAGAAGGCGTGCTGCCGCTGTATGGAGTAAAAATGACCGATCCTTTTGTGCGC
GTGCATCCCGATTTCCGCGTCATCTTCACAAGCAATCCAGCTGAGTATGCCGGCGTATATGATACGCAAG
ATGCGCTTCTCGACAGGTTAATTACCATGTTTATTGATTATAAAGACATCGACAGAGAGACAGCGATTTT
AACGGAGAAAACGGACGTAGAAGAAGATGAAGCGCGCACAATTGTAACGCTCGTAGCAAACGTGCGAAAC
CGCTCTGGAGACGAAAACAGCAGCGGACTTAGCCTGCGGGCTTCGCTTATGATCGCTACCCTTGCCACGC
AGCAAGACATTCCTATCGATGGAAGTGACGAAGATTTTCAAACGTTATGTATCGATATTTTGCATCATCC
GCTTACCAAATGTTTGGATGAAGAAAATGCAAAAAGCAAAGCCGAAAAAATCATTTTAGAAGAATGTAAG
AATATAGACACTGAAGAAAAGTAAAGGAGCTTGAAAACATGAGTGAAACAAACGAAACAGGTATTTATAT
TTTTAGCGCCATTCAAACGGATAAAGACGAAGAATTTGGCGCCGTGGAAGTAGAAGGAACAAAAGCTGAA
ACATTTTTGATTCGCTACAAAGACGCGGCTATGGTAGCAGCTGAAGTACCGATGAAAATTTATCATCCTA
ATCGCCAAAATTTATTAATGCATCAAAACGCAGTAGCAGCGATTATGGACAAGAACGATACGGTTATTCC
AATCAGCTTTGGGAATGTATTCAAATCAAAAGAAGACGTAAAAGTTCTTTTGGAAAACCTTTATCCGCAG
TTTGAAAAGCTGTTTCCAGCGATCAAAGGAAAAATTGAAGTCGGTTTAAAAGTAATTGGGAAAAAAGAAT
GGCTTGAGAAAAAAGTAAACGAAAATCCTGAACTTGAGAAAGTATCAGCATCCGTAAAAGGAAAATCAGA
AGCAGCCGGTTATTATGAGCGTATTCAACTTGGAGGAATGGCTCAAAAGATGTTTACTTCCCTGCAAAAA
GAAGTCAAGACAGATGTGTTTTCTCCGCTTGAAGAAGCAGCGGAAGCAGCAAAAGCAAATGAGCCAACGG
GCGAAACGATGCTTTTAAACGCGTCTTTCTTAATTAACCGAGAAGATGAAGCGAAGTTTGATGAAAAAGT
AAATGAAGCGCATGAAAACTGGAAAGACAAAGCCGATTTTCATTACAGCGGTCCTTGGCCTGCTTATAAT
TTTGTGAACATTCGCCTAAAAGTAGAAGAGAAATAACGTGCTTCACAAATTAGTAACCGCACCCATTAAC
CTTGTAGTGAAAATCGGCGAAAAAGTACAGGAAGAAGCTGATAAACAGCTATATGACCTTCCGACGATTC
AGCAAAAGCTCATTCAGCTTCAAATGATGTTTGAGCTTGGTGAAATTCCAGAAGAAGCGTTTCAAGAAAA
AGAAGATGAATTGTTAATGAGGTACGAAATTGCGAAACGCAGAGAAATTGAACAATGGGAAGAGCTAACA
CAAAAAAGAAATGAGGAATCCTAGATGGGAGAATTACTGTATTTATACGGTTTAATTCCAACAAAAGAAG
CAGCAGCCATAGAGCCGTTTCCATCTTATAAGGGGTTTGACGGAGAACATTCACTGTACCCAATTGCGTT
TGATCAGGTGACGGCTGTAGTTTCTAAGCTGGATGCTGACACCTATTCAGAAAAAGTGATTCAAGAAAAA
ATGGAGCAGGATATGAGCTGGCTGCAGGAAAAAGCATTTCATCATCACGAAACGGTAGCCGCTTTGTACG
AAGAATTTACGATCATTCCATTAAAATTTTGCACCATTTATAAAGGTGAAGAAAGTCTGCAGGCAGCTAT
TGAGATTAACAAAGAAAAGATAGAGAATTCACTGACGCTGCTTCAAGGAAATGAAGAGTGGAATGTGAAA
ATTTACTGTGATGATACAGAGCTTAAAAAAGGAATCAGCGAAACGAATGAAAGCGTGAAAGCGAAAAAAC
AAGAAATTAGTCACTTATCACCAGGAAGACAGTTTTTTGAAAAGAAAAAAATAGATCAGCTGATTGAAAA
AGAATTAGAGCTTCACAAAAACAAAGTGTGTGAAGAGATACATGACAAGCTAAAAGAATTATCGCTTTAT
GACTCTGTTAAAAAGAATTGGAGCAAAGACGTAACTGGCGCAGCTGAACAGATGGCGTGGAACAGCGTGT
TTCTTCTCCCGTCTCTGCAGATTACTAAGTTCGTAAACGAAATAGAAGAGCTTCAGCAAAGGCTTGAAAA
TAAAGGCTGGAAGTTTGAAGTGACGGGACCATGGCCGCCCTATCATTTCTCGAGCTTTGCGTAAAAGCGG
TTAAGCGTGACAGTCCAGGAGGAATTAATGGATGCAACCGGTCAGCCAAGCAAATGGACGAATCCACTTG
GATCCTGATCAAGCTGAACAAGGCTTAGCGCAGCTTGTGATGACAGTTATTGAGCTATTGAGGCAAATCG
TTGAACGTCATGCCATGAGGCGGGTGGAGGGTGGAACGTTGACGGACGAACAAATTGAAAACTTAGGAAT
TGCACTAATGAACTTAGAAGAAAAAATGGACGAGTTGAAAGAGGTGTTCGGTCTGGATGCAGAAGATTTA
AATATTGATCTTGGACCGCTAGGCAGCCTGCTTTAAGCGGTCAGCTGTACGCTACTTAAAAAATGGAGGG
ATTTACAATGGCAACTGAAACAAAATTAGATAACACACAGGCAGAAAACAAGGAAAATAAAAATGCGGAA
AACGGTTCAAAAGAAAAGAACGGTTCAAAAGCAAGCAAAACAACAAGCAGCGGGCCAATCAAACGAGCGG
TAGCAGGAGGCATCATCGGTGCAACGATTGGATATGTATCGACTCCTGAAAATCGAAAAAGTCTCCTTGA
CCGCATTGATACAGACGAATTAAAAAGCAAAGCATCTGATTTAGGAACAAAGGTAAAAGAAAAATCAAAA
AGCAGCGTGGCCAGCCTGAAAACATCTGCGGGAAGCTTGTTTAAAAAAGATAAAGATAAATCAAAAGATG
ATGAAGAAAACGTAAATTCTTCTAGTAGCGAAACAGAAGACGATAACGTTCAAGAGTACGACGAGTTAAA
AGAAGAAAATCAAACTCTTCAAGATCGCTTATCACAGCTTGAAGAAAAAATGAACATGCTTGTTGAGCTT
AGCCTCAATAAAAATCAAGACGAAGAAGCGGAAGATACAGATTCCGACGAAGAAGAGAACGATGAGAACG
ATGAAAACGATGAAAACGAGCAGGACGATGAAAACGAAGAAGAAACATCTAAGCCACGTAAAAAGGATAA
AAAAGAAGCTGAGGAAGAAGAAAGTGAAAGTGACGAAGACAGCGAGGAAGAAGAGGAAGATTCTCGCTCA
AACAAAAAAAATAAAAAAGTAAAAACAGAAGAAGAAGACGAAGATGAAAGCGAAGAAGAAAAAAAGGAAG
CGAAACCAAAAAAGTCAACAGCTAAAAAATCAAAAAATACAAAAGCAAAGAAAAACACGGACGAAGAAGA
TGATGAAGCAACATCTCTTTCTAGTGAAGACGATACAACAGCCTAAGACGTAAAGGAGGAAAGAAAGACA
TGAGTACAGGCCCTTCTTTTTCAACTAAAGACAATACGCTTGAATACTTTGTGAAAGCTTCTAATAAACA
CGGCTTTTCACTTGATATTTCATTAAATGTAAACGGCGCTGTGATTTCCGGTACCATGATTTCAGCAAAA
GAATACTTTGATTACTTAAGCGAAACGTTTGAAGAAGGCAGTGAAGTGGCTCAGGCGCTAAGCGAACAAT
TCTCTTTAGCAAGCGAAGCGAGCGAATCAAACGGAGAAGCAGAAGCCCATTTTATTCATTTGAAAAATAC
AAAGATTTACTGTGGAGACAGTAAATCTACTCCTTCTAAAGGCAAAATCTTTTGGAGAGGGAAAATAGCA
GAAGTAGACGGGTTTTTCTTAGGAAAGATTTCTGATGCAAAATCAACGAGTAAAAAGAGTTCATAAAAAA
CGGCGGGGTGATTGCCCCGCCGTTTTTTAGTGATGTGATGAGATGTGCAGCTTCTTTTTTCGATACATGA
GCGGAGTCATCTTCATTTCTTTTCGAAACTGATTAATAAAATAGCTTGTACTATTAAACCCTACTTGATA
GGCGACTTCCGTCACATTTGCTTCTGCTTGCTGCAGTCCGGATTCGCGAACGCGTCTCGAGAGATCCGGC
TGCTAACAAAGCCCGAAAGGAAGCTGAGTTGGCTGCTGCCACCGCTGAGCAATAACTAGCATAACCCCTT
GGGGCCTCTAAACGGGTCTTGAGGGGTTTTTTGCTGAAAGGAGGAACTATATCCGACTAGTAGCCCGCCT
AATGAGCGGGCTTTTTTTTAATTCCCCTATTTGTTTATTTTTCTAAATACATTCAAATATGTATCCGCTC
ATGAGACAATAACCCTGATAAATGCTTCAATAATATTGAAAAAGGAAGAGTATGAGTATTCAACATTTCC
GTGTCGCCCTTATTCCCTTTTTTGCGGCATTTTGCCTTCCTGTTTTTGCTCACCCAGAAACGCTCGTGAA
AGTAAAAGACGCAGAGGACCAATTGGGGGCACGAGTGGGATACATAGAACTGGACTTGAATAGCGGTAAA
ATCCTTGAGAGTTTTCGCCCTGAAGAGCGTTTTCCAATGATGAGCACTTTCAAAGTTCTGCTATGTGGAG
CAGTATTATCCCGTGTAGATGCGGGGCAAGAGCAACTCGGACGACGAATACACTATTCGCAGAATGACTT
GGTTGAATACTCCCCAGTGACAGAAAAGCACCTTACGGACGGAATGACGGTAAGAGAATTATGTAGTGCC
GCCATAACGATGAGTGATAACACTGCGGCGAACTTACTTCTGACAACCATCGGTGGACCGAAGGAATTAA
CCGCTTTTTTGCACAATATGGGAGACCATGTAACTCGCCTTGACCGTTGGGAACCAGAACTGAATGAAGC
CATACCAAACGACGAGCGAGACACCACAATGCCTGCGGCAATGGCAACAACATTACGCAAACTATTAACT
GGCGAACTACTTACTCTGGCTTCACGGCAACAATTAATAGACTGGCTTGAAGCGGATAAAGTTGCAGGAC
CACTACTGCGTTCGGCACTTCCTGCTGGCTGGTTTATTGCTGATAAATCTGGGGCAGGAGAGCGTGGTTC
ACGGGGTATCATTGCCGCACTTGGACCAGATGGTAAGCCTTCCCGTATCGTAGTTATCTACACGACGGGT
AGTCAGGCAACTATGGACGAACGAAATAGACAGATTGCTGAAATAGGGGCTTCACTGATTAAGCATTGGT
AAACCGATACAATTAAAGGCTCCTTTTGGAGCCTTTTTTTTTGGACGGACCGGTAGAAAAGATCAAAGGA
TCTTCTTGAGATCCTTTTTTTCTGCGCGTAATCTGCTGCTTGCAAACAAAAAAACCACCGCTACCAGCGG
TGGTTTGTTTGCCGGATCAAGAGCTACCAACTCTTTTTCCGAAGGTAACTGGCTTCAGCAGAGCGCAGAT
ACCAAATACTGTCCTTCTAGTGTAGCCGTAGTTAGGCCACCACTTCAAGAACTCTGTAGCACCGCCTACA
TACCTCGCTCTGCTAATCCTGTTACCAGTGGCTGCTGCCAGTGGCGATAAGTCGTGTCTTACCGGGTTGG
ACTCAAGACGATAGTTACCGGATAAGGCGCAGCGGTCGGGCTGAACGGGGGGTTCGTGCACACAGCCCAG
CTTGGAGCGAACGACCTACACCGAACTGAGATACCTACAGCGTGAGCTATGAGAAAGCGCCACGCTTCCC
GAAGGGAGAAAGGCGGACAGGTATCCGGTAAGCGGCAGGGTCGGAACAGGAGAGCGCACGAGGGAGCTTC
CAGGGGGAAACGCCTGGTATCTTTATAGTCCTGTCGGGTTTCGCCACCTCTGACTTGAGCGTCGATTTTT
GTGATGCTCGTCAGGGGGGCGGAGCCTATGGAAA
Features (pLannotate 1.2.2; 15 found; start..end, strand, type, name):
     48..181     +  rep_origin     RSF ori (fragment): Plasmids containing the RSF 1030 origin of replication can be propagated in E. coli cells that contain additional plasmids with compatible origins.
    186..325     -  misc_feature   bom: basis of mobility region from pBR322
    427..618     -  CDS            rop: Rop protein, which maintains plasmids at low copy number; rop
    658..768     +  CDS            mbeC (fragment): MBEC_ECOLX - Experimental evidence at protein level: Swiss-Prot protein existence level 1. Required for efficient mobilization of ColE1 plasmid and is thus essential to promote the specific transfer of the plasmid during conjugation. Probably functions by inducing DNA bending, helping the MbeA relaxase to melt the DNA around the nic site and cleave the phosphodiester bond. Binds specifically double-stranded DNA (dsDNA) containing the ColE1 oriT but does not recognize the inverted repeat (IR). From Escherichia coli.
    855..873     +  promoter       T7 promoter: promoter for bacteriophage T7 RNA polymerase
   1121..1384    +  CDS            gvpB: GVPB_BACME - Protein inferred from homology: Swiss-Prot protein existence level 3. Gas vesicles are small, hollow, gas filled protein structures that are found in several microbial planktonic microorganisms. They allow the positioning of the organism at the favorable depth for growth. GvpA type proteins form the essential core of the structure. From Bacillus megaterium.
   3905..3921    +  5'UTR          OsADH 5'-UTR (fragment): translational enhancer from the 5'-UTR of the Oryza sativa alcohol dehydrogenase gene (Sugio et al., 2008)
   4566..4625    +  CDS            gvpS (fragment): GVPS_BACME - Protein inferred from homology: Swiss-Prot protein existence level 3. Gas vesicles are small, hollow, gas filled protein structures that are found in several microbial planktonic microorganisms. They allow the positioning of the organism at the favorable depth for growth (By similarity). From Bacillus megaterium.
   6287..6406    -  CDS            ydeC (fragment): YDEC_BACSU - Protein predicted: Swiss-Prot protein existence level 4. From Bacillus subtilis (strain 168).
   6439..6488    +  CDS            SET1 (fragment): solubility-enhancement tag derived from T7 phage gene 10B
   6496..6543    +  terminator     T7 terminator: transcription terminator for bacteriophage T7 RNA polymerase
   6610..6701    +  promoter       AmpR promoter: bla
   6702..7559    +  CDS            bla: BLAT_ECOLX - Experimental evidence at protein level: Swiss-Prot protein existence level 1. TEM-type are the most prevalent beta-lactamases in enterobacteria; they hydrolyze the beta-lactam bond in susceptible beta-lactam antibiotics, thus conferring resistance to penicillins and cephalosporins. TEM-3 and TEM-4 are capable of hydrolyzing cefotaxime and ceftazidime. TEM-5 is capable of hydrolyzing ceftazidime. TEM-6 is capable of hydrolyzing ceftazidime and aztreonam. TEM-8/CAZ-2, TEM- 16/CAZ-7 and TEM-24/CAZ-6 are markedly active against ceftazidime. IRT- 4 shows resistance to beta-lactamase in
   7566..7605    +  terminator     fd terminator: central terminator from bacteriophage fd (Otsuka and Kunisawa, 1982)
   7636..8224    +  rep_origin     ori: high-copy-number ColE1/pMB1/pBR322/pUC origin of replication
