[The description below was written by a language model from this plasmid's Addgene catalogue record and pLannotate feature annotations shown in this document.]
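Description:
pST39-Mega'-deltaSJ is an 8.2 kb bacterial expression plasmid built on the pST39 backbone, a T7-driven vector suited to expressing several genes from one transcript in E. coli. It replicates from a ColE1/pMB1-type origin and also carries the rop gene and the pBR322 bom region. The presence of rop fits the low copy number listed in the catalogue, even though the automated annotation labels the origin itself as high-copy. Selection is by ampicillin through a TEM beta-lactamase (bla) expressed from its own promoter and followed by an fd terminator.

The payload, assembled by Gibson cloning, is a variant of "Mega'", a synthetic gas vesicle gene cluster derived from Priestia (formerly Bacillus) megaterium, in which GvpS and GvpJ have been knocked out. The cluster occupies the roughly 5.6 kb between a T7 promoter and a T7 terminator, so expression requires a host that supplies T7 RNA polymerase. The automated annotation recognises only part of this region: an intact gvpB, encoding the GvpA-type structural protein that forms the core of the gas vesicle shell, and a short residual fragment of gvpS, in keeping with the stated knockout. The other genes of the cluster are not individually annotated, and the record does not state how the knockouts were made. Small hits to OsADH 5'-UTR, ydeC, SET1, mbeC and RSF ori are brief fragments and probably incidental sequence matches rather than designed parts.

The associated study mapped protein-protein interactions in gas vesicle assembly. This plasmid presumably serves there as a double-deletion background for testing what GvpS and GvpJ contribute to assembly, though the record does not spell out its use.
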