Addgene plasmid #216936: pST39-Mega'-deltaSJ
Purpose: Mega' with knockout of GvpS and GvpJ
Depositing lab: George Lu. Depositing organization: Rice University. Publication: Elucidating the assembly of gas vesicles by systematic protein-protein interaction analysis. Iburg M, Anderson AP, Wong VT, Anton ED, He A, Lu GJ. EMBO J. 2024 Oct;43(19):4156-4172. doi: 10.1038/s44318-024-00178-2. Epub 2024 Sep 3. PubMed 39227754.
Backbone
  Vector backbone: pST39
  Vector type: Bacterial Expression
Growth in bacteria
  Bacterial resistance: Ampicillin, 100 μg/mL
  Growth temperature: 30°C
  Growth strain: DH5alpha
  Copy number: Low Copy
Gene/Insert
  Gene/Insert name: Mega' with knockout of GvpS and GvpJ
  Species: Synthetic; Priestia megaterium
  Cloning method: Gibson Cloning
Terms and licenses: Academic/Nonprofit Terms; Industry Terms: Not Available to Industry
Depositor comments: Please visit https://www.biorxiv.org/content/10.1101/2023.07.23.550228v1 for bioRxiv preprint.
How to cite: pST39-Mega'-deltaSJ was a gift from George Lu (Addgene plasmid # 216936 ; http://n2t.net/addgene:216936 ; RRID:Addgene_216936)
